>Addgene plasmid #63374 | pFusX3-29 | depositor partial sequence | sequence record 105266 | pFusX3_CTA
AGTCTTAAGCGTCTCCATGGCCTGACCCCGGACCAAGTGGTGGCTATCGCCAGCCACGATGGCGGCAAGC
AAGCGCTCGAAACGGTGCAGCGGCTGTTGCCGGTGCTGTGCCAGGACCATGGCCTCACACCCGATCAGGT
CGTGGCTATCGCCAGCAACGGTGGCGGCAAGCAAGCGCTCGAAACGGTGCAGCGGCTGTTGCCGGTGCTG
TGCCAGGACCATGGCCTGACCCCGGACCAAGTGGTGGCTATCGCCAGCAACATTGGCGGCAAGCAAGCGC
TCGAAACGGTGCAGCGGCTGTTGCCGGTGCTGTGCCAGGACCATGGCCTGCGAGACGTC
