>Addgene plasmid #63374 | pFusX3-29 | depositor partial sequence | sequence record 105267 | FusX3
CGTCTCCATGGCCTGACCCCGGACCAAGTGGTGGCTATCGAGACCGGCGCCGCTACGGGCGCGTCCCATT
CGCCATTCAGGCTGCGCAACTGTTGGGAAGGGCGATCGGTGCGGGCTCTTCGCTATTACGCCAGCTGGCG
AAAGGGGGATGTGCTGCAAGGCGATTAAGTTGGGAACGCCAGGGTTTTCCCAGTCACGACGTTGTAAAAC
GACGGCCAGTGAGCGCGCGTAATCGACTCACTATAGGGCGAATTGGGTACCGGGCCCCCCCTCGAGGTCC
TCCAGCTTTTGTTCCCTTTAGTGAGGGTTAATTGCGCGCTTGGCGTAATCATGGTCATAGCTGTTTCCTG
TGTGAAATTGTTATCCGCTCACAATTCCACACAACATACGAGCCGGAAGCATAAAGTGTAAAGCCTGGGG
TGCCTAATGAGTGAGCTAACTCACATTAATTGCGTTGCGCTCACTGCCCGCTTTCCACCGGTGGTCTCTG
GCGGCAAGCAAGCGCTCGAAACGGTGCAGCGGCTGTTGCCGGTGCTGTGCCAGGACCATGGCCTGCGAGA
CGTCTAGACCAGCCAGGACAGAAATGCCTCGACTTCGCTGCTACCCAAGGTTGCCGGGTGACGCACACCG
TGGAAACGGATGAAGGCACGAACCCAGTGGACATAAGCCTGTTCGGTTCGTAAGCTGTAATGCAAGTAGC
GTATGCGCTCACGCAACTGGTCCAGAACCTTGACCGAACGCAGCGGTGGTAACGGCGCAGTGGCGGTTTT
CATGGCTTGTTATGACTGTTTTTTTGGGGTACAGTCTATGCCTCGGGCATCCAAGCAGCAAGCGCGTTAC
GCCGTGGGTCGATGTTTGATGTTATGGAGCAGCAACGATGTTACGCAGCAGGGCAGTCGCCCTAAAACAA
AGTTAAACATTATGAGGGAAGCGGTGATCGCCGAAGTATCGACTCAACTATCAGAGGTAGTTGGCGTCAT
CGAGCGCCATCTCGAACCGACGTTGCTGGCCGTACATTTGTACGGCTCCGCAGTGGATGGCGGCCTGAAG
CCACACAGTGATATTGATTTGCTGGTTACGGTGACCGTAAGGCTTGATGAAACAACGCGGCGAGCTTTGA
TCAACGACCTTTTGGAAACTTCGGCTTCCCCTGGAGAGAGCGAGATTCTCCGCGCTGTAGAAGTCACCAT
TGTTGTGCACGACGACATCATTCCGTGGCGTTATCCAGCTAAGCGCGAACTGCAATTTGGAGAATGGCAG
CGCAATGACATTCTTGCAGGTATCTTCGAGCCAGCCACGATCGACATTGATCTGGCTATCTTGCTGACAA
AAGCAAGAGAACATAGCGTTGCCTTGGTAGGTCCAGCGGCGGAGGAACTCTTTGATCCGGTTCCTGAACA
GGATCTATTTGAGGCGCTAAATGAAACCTTAACGCTATGGAACTCGCCGCCCGACTGGGCTGGCGATGAG
CGAAATGTAGTGCTTACGTTGTCCCGCATTTGGTACAGCGCAGTAACCGGCAAAATCGCGCCGAAGGATG
TCGCTGCCGACTGGGCAATGGAGCGCCTGCCGGCCCAGTATCAGCCCGTCATACTTGAAGCTAGACAGGC
TTATCTTGGACAAGAAGAAGATCGCTTGGCCTCGCGCGCAGATCAGTTGGAAGAATTTGTCCACTACGTG
AAAGGCGAGATCACCAAGGTAGTCGGCAAATAACCCTCGAGCCACCCATGACCAAAATCCCTTAACGTGA
GTTACGCGTCGTTCCACTGAGCGTCAGACCCCGTAGAAAAGATCAAAGGATCTTCTTGAGATCCTTTTTT
TCTGCGCGTAATCTGCTGCTTGCAAACAAAAAAACCACCGCTACCAGCGGTGGTTTGTTTGCCGGATCAA
GAGCTACCAACTCTTTTTCCGAAGGTAACTGGCTTCAGCAGAGCGCAGATACCAAATACTGTCCTTCTAG
TGTAGCCGTAGTTAGGCCACCACTTCAAGAACTCTGTAGCACCGCCTACATACCTCGCTCTGCTAATCCT
GTTACCAGTGGCTGCTGCCAGTGGCGATAAGTCGTGTCTTACCGGGTTGGACTCAAGACGATAGTTACCG
GATAAGGCGCAGCGGTCGGGCTGAACGGGGGGTTCGTGCACACAGCCCAGCTTGGAGCGAACGACCTACA
CCGAACTGAGATACCTACAGCGTGAGCATTGAGAAAGCGCCACGCTTCCCGAAGGGAGAAAGGCGGACAG
GTATCCGGTAAGCGGCAGGGTCGGAACAGGAGAGCGCACGAGGGAGCTTCCAGGGGGAAACGCCTGGTAT
CTTTATAGTCCTGTCGGGTTTCGCCACCTCTGACTTGAGCGTCGATTTTTGTGATGCTCGTCAGGGGGGC
GGAGCCTATGGAAAAACGCCAGCAACGCGGCCTTTTTACGGTTCCTGGCCTTTTGCTGGCCTTTTGCTCA
CATGTTCTTTCCTGCGTTATCCCCTGATTCTGTGGATAACCGTATTACCGCCTTTGAGTGAGCTGATACC
GCTCGCCGCAGCCGAACGACCGAGCGCAGCGAGTCAGTGAGCGAGGAAGCGGAAGAGCGCCCAATACGCA
AACCGCCTCTCCCCGCGCGTTGGCCGATTCATTAATGCAGCTGGCACGACAGGTTTCCCGACTGGAAAGC
GGGCAGTGAGCGCAACGCAATTAATACGCGTACCGCTAGCCAGGAAGAGTTTGTAGAAACGCAAAAAGGC
CATCCGTCAGGATGGCCTTCTGCTTAGTTTGATGCCTGGCAGTTTATGGCGGGCGTCCTGCCCGCCACCC
TCCGGGCCGTTGCTTCACAACGTTCAAATCCGCTCCCGGCGGATTTGTCCTACTCAGGAGAGCGTTCACC
GACAAACAACAGATAAAACGAAAGGCCCAGTCTTCCGACTGAGCCTTTCGTTTTATTTGATGCCTGGCAG
TTCCCTACTCTCGCGTTAACGCTAGCATGGATGTTTTCCCAGTCACGACGTTGTAAAACGACGGCCAGTC
TTAAG
