>Addgene plasmid #63374 | pFusX3-29 | addgene partial sequence | sequence record 115539 | pCR8_R1 5'-cgaaccgaacaggcttatgt-3'
GTCACCCGGCAACCTTGGGTAGCAGCGAAGTCGAGGCATTTCTGTCCTGGCTGGTCTAGACGTCTCGCAG
GCCATGGTCCTGGCACAGCACCGGCAACAGCCGCTGCACCGTTTCGAGCGCTTGCTTGCCGCCAATGTTG
CTGGCGATAGCCACCACTTGGTCCGGGGTCAGGCCATGGTCCTGGCACAGCACCGGCAACAGCCGCTGCA
CCGTTTCGAGCGCTTGCTTGCCGCCACCGTTGCTGGCGATAGCCACGACCTGATCGGGTGTGAGGCCATG
GTCCTGGCACAGCACCGGCAACAGCCGCTGCACCGTTTCGAGCGCTTGCTTGCCGCCATCGTGGCTGGCG
ATAGCCACCACTTGGTCCGGGGTCAGGCCATGGAGACGCTTAAGACTGGCCGTCGTTTTACAACGTCGTG
ACTGGGAAAACATCCATGCTAGCGTTAACGCGAGAGTAGGGAACTGCCAGGCATCAAATAAAACGAAAGG
CTCAGTCGGAAGACTGGGCCTTTCGTTTTATCTGTTGTTTGTCGGTGAACGCTCTCCTGAGTAGGACAAA
TCCGCCGGGAGCGGATTTGAACGTTGTGAAGCAACGGCCCGGAGGGTGGCGGGCAGGACGCCCGCCATAA
ACTGCCAGGCATCAAACTAAGCAGAAGGCCATCCTGACGGATGGCCTTTTTGCGTTTCTAC
