[The description below was written by a language model from this plasmid's Addgene catalogue record.]
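Description:
pFusX3-29 is a bacterial library plasmid from the FusX system, a one-step method for assembling TALE repeat arrays used to build TALENs and related DNA-targeting proteins. It is built on the FusX3 backbone (about 3 kb without insert), is maintained at high copy number in standard E. coli cloning strains, and is selected with spectinomycin. The record does not provide a feature table, so the origin of replication and other backbone elements are not specified. The listed sequencing primers are named for pCR8, which suggests a related backbone but does not establish it.

The insert is a synthetic, preassembled trimer of TALE repeats carrying the repeat-variable diresidues HD, NG and NI. Under the standard TALE code these recognise C, T and A respectively, matching the alternative name X3_CTA. This trimer is designated to occupy RVD positions 7 to 9 of the final repeat array. It was cloned into the backbone through BsaI sites that were destroyed in the process, which is typical of Golden Gate-style construction with type IIS enzymes.

In use, the plasmid serves as one member of a position-specific library. A user picks the trimer plasmid matching the desired target bases at each block of three positions and combines them with the plasmids for the other positions and a receiver vector, producing a complete TALE DNA-binding domain. The plasmid carries no recorded promoter or expression elements for the insert. It is an assembly intermediate rather than an expression construct.
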