Addgene plasmid #63374: pFusX3-29
Purpose: Encodes RVD positions 7-9 in TALEN assembly
Depositing lab: Stephen Ekker. Depositing organization: Mayo Foundation for Medical Education and Research. Publication: FusX: A rapid one-step TALE assembly system for genome science. Ma AC, McNulty MS, Tanya PL, Jarryd CM, Martinez-Galvez G, Argue DP, Lee HB, Urban MD, Bullard CE, Blackburn PR, Man TK, Clark KJ, Ekker SC. Hum Gene Ther. 2016 Jun;27(6):451-63. doi: 10.1089/hum.2015.172 PubMed 26854857.
Backbone
  Vector backbone: FusX3
  Backbone size w/o insert (bp): 3015
  Vector type: TALEN
Growth in bacteria
  Bacterial resistance: Spectinomycin, 50 μg/mL
  Growth temperature: 37°C
  Growth strain: DH5alpha
  Copy number: High Copy
Gene/Insert
  Gene/Insert name: HD NG NI (alt name: X3_CTA)
  Species: Synthetic
  Mutation: none
  Cloning method: Restriction Enzyme; 5′ cloning site BsaI (destroyed during cloning); 3′ cloning site BsaI (destroyed during cloning)
  Sequencing primers: 5′ pCR8_F1; 3′ pCR8_R1
Terms and licenses: Academic/Nonprofit Terms; Industry Terms: Not Available to Industry
How to cite: pFusX3-29 was a gift from Stephen Ekker (Addgene plasmid # 63374 ; http://n2t.net/addgene:63374 ; RRID:Addgene_63374)
